Addgene plasmid #203044: Salsa-BC203-P3A11
Purpose: Expression of barcoded reporter plasmid for PRESTO-Salsa; EGFP/BC203
Depositing lab: Noah Palm. Depositing organization: Yale University. Publication: Highly multiplexed bioactivity screening reveals human and microbiota metabolome-GPCRome interactions. Chen H, Rosen CE, Gonzalez-Hernandez JA, Song D, Potempa J, Ring AM, Palm NW. Cell. 2023 Jul 6;186(14):3095-3110.e19. doi: 10.1016/j.cell.2023.05.024. Epub 2023 Jun 14. PubMed 37321219.
Backbone
  Vector backbone: pCER206
  Vector type: Mammalian Expression
Growth in bacteria
  Bacterial resistance: Ampicillin, 100 μg/mL
  Growth temperature: 37°C
  Growth strain: DH5alpha
  Copy number: High Copy
Gene/Insert
  Gene/Insert name: EGFP/BC203
  Species: Synthetic
  Insert size (bp): 730
  Promoter: Tet Response Element (TRE)
  Cloning method: Restriction Enzyme; 5′ cloning site BsrGI (not destroyed); 3′ cloning site HindIII (not destroyed)
  Sequencing primers: 5′ Custom primer (GAAGCGCGATCACATGG)
Terms and licenses: Academic/Nonprofit Terms; Industry Terms: Not Available to Industry
How to cite: Salsa-BC203-P3A11 was a gift from Noah Palm (Addgene plasmid # 203044 ; http://n2t.net/addgene:203044 ; RRID:Addgene_203044)
