[The description below was written by a language model from this plasmid's Addgene catalogue record and pLannotate feature annotations shown in this document.]
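Description:
Salsa-BC203-P3A11 is a 5.1 kb mammalian expression plasmid built on the pCER206 backbone and serves as one member of a barcoded reporter set for PRESTO-Salsa, a highly multiplexed screen of GPCR bioactivity. It is maintained in E. coli as a high-copy plasmid through a ColE1/pUC-type origin and is selected with ampicillin via the bla (AmpR) gene and its native promoter. No mammalian selection marker is annotated; the short lacI, SV40 large T antigen and aminoglycoside phosphotransferase fragments detected in the sequence appear to be backbone remnants rather than functional genes.

The payload is a roughly 730 bp synthetic insert, EGFP/BC203, placed between BsrGI and HindIII sites and driven by a tetracycline response element. The feature table shows a central block of tetO repeats flanked by minimal promoters pointing in opposite directions, which suggests a bidirectional Tet-responsive layout. On the forward side, a TRE3G-type promoter fragment leads into mammalian codon-optimized EGFP, followed by a short polylinker region and an SV40 polyadenylation signal, although that signal is annotated on the opposite strand. On the reverse side, a minimal CMV promoter faces a polylinker fragment, a rabbit β-globin intron, a β-globin coding fragment and a β-globin poly(A) signal, with no distinct open reading frame annotated there. The barcode itself is not annotated, but the cloning sites imply it lies just downstream of EGFP, so it would be carried in the reporter transcript.

Because TRE promoters fire only when a Tet transactivator is present, reporter transcription would report transactivator activity. The unique barcode would allow many such reporters to be pooled and distinguished, presumably by sequencing. The record does not state which receptor this barcode is paired with.
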