Features (pLannotate 1.2.2; 17 found; start..end, strand, type, name):
      2..55      +  CDS            lacI (fragment): lac repressor; lacI; The lac repressor binds to the lac operator to inhibit transcription in E. coli. This inhibition can be relieved by adding lactose or isopropyl-β-D-thiogalactopyranoside (IPTG).
    388..443     -  polyA_signal   β-globin poly(A) signal: rabbit β-globin polyadenylation signal (Gil and Proudfoot, 1987)
    518..640     -  CDS            HBB: HBB_COLGU - Experimental evidence at transcript level: Swiss-Prot protein existence level 2. Involved in oxygen transport from the lung to the various peripheral tissues. From Colobus guereza (Mantled guereza) (Eastern black-and-white colobus monkey).
    644..1216    -  intron         β-globin intron: intron from rabbit β-globin gene
   1312..1343    -  misc_feature   MCS (fragment): pUC18/19 multiple cloning site
   1437..1475    -  promoter       minimal CMV promoter: human cytomegalovirus (CMV) immediate early promoter
   1493..1708    -  protein_bind   tetracycline response element (fragment): contains seven copies of the tetracycline operator tetO tetracycline repressor TetR
   1708..1753    +  promoter       TRE3GV promoter (fragment): 3rd-generation Tet-responsive promoter that can be activated by binding of Tet-On® 3G, optimized for retroviral and lentiviral vectors
   1829..1856    +  misc_feature   MCS (fragment): pBluescript multiple cloning site
   1861..2580    +  CDS            EGFP: the original enhanced GFP (Yang et al., 1996) mammalian codon-optimized
   2591..2613    +  misc_feature   MCS (fragment): pBluescript multiple cloning site
   2627..2761    -  polyA_signal   SV40 poly(A) signal: SV40 polyadenylation signal
   2784..2867    -  CDS            large T antigen (fragment): large T antigen from SV40 (simian virus 40)
   2861..3091    -  CDS            str (fragment): STR_KLEPN - Protein inferred from homology: Swiss-Prot protein existence level 3. The aminoglycoside phosphotransferases achieve inactivation of their antibiotic substrates by phosphorylation. From Klebsiella pneumoniae.
   3210..3314    +  promoter       AmpR promoter: bla
   3315..4175    +  CDS            AmpR: β-lactamase; bla; confers resistance to ampicillin, carbenicillin, and related antibiotics
   4346..4934    +  rep_origin     ori: high-copy-number ColE1/pMB1/pBR322/pUC origin of replication
>Addgene plasmid #203044 | Salsa-BC203-P3A11 | addgene full sequence | sequence record 421460 | Addgene NGS Result
AGCGCCCAATACGCAAACCGCCTCTCCCCGCGCGTTGGCCGATTCATTAATGCAGTCGAGGGATCTCCAT
AAGAGAAGAGGGACAGCTATGACTGGGAGTAGTCAGGAGAGGAGGAAAAATCTGGCTAGTAAAACATGTA
AGGAAAATTTTAGGGATGTTAAAGAAAAAAATAACACAAAACAAAATATAAAAAAAATCTAACCTCAAGT
CAAGGCTTTTCTATGGAATAAGGAATGGACAGCAGGGGGCTGTTTCATATACTGATGACCTCTTTATAGC
CAACCTTTGTTCATGGCAGCCAGCATATGGGCATATGTTGCCAAACTCTAAACCAAATACTCATTCTGAT
GTTTTAAATGATTTGCCCTCCCATATGTCCTTCCGAGTGAGAGACACAAAAAATTCCAACACACTATTGC
AATGAAAATAAATTTCCTTTATTAGCCAGAAGTCAGATGCTCAAGGGGCTTCATGATGTCCCCATAATTT
TTGGCAGAGGGAAAAAGATCGATCTCAGTGGTATTTGTGAGCCAGGGCATTGGCCACACCAGCCACCACC
TTCTGATAGGCAGCCTGCACCTGAGGAGTGAATTCTTTGCCAAAATGATGAGACAGCACAACAACCAGCA
CGTTGCCCAGGAGCTGTAGGAAAGAGAAGAAGGCATGAACATGGTTAGCAGAGGGGCCCGGTTTGGACTC
AGAGTATTTTATCCTCATCTCAAACAGTGTATATCATTGTAACCATAAAGAGAAAGGCAGGATGATGACC
AGGGTGTAGTTGTTTCTACCAATAAGAATATTTCCACGCCAGCCAGAATTTATATGCAGAAATATTCTAC
CTTATCATTTAATTATAACAATTGTTCTCTAAAACTGTGCTGAAGTACAATATAATATACCCTGATTGCC
TTGAAAAAAAAGTGATTAGAGAAAGTACTTACAATCTGACAAATAAACAAAAGTGAATTTAAAAATTCGT
TACAAATGCAAGCTAAAGTTTAACGAAAAAGTTACAGAAAATGAAAAGAAAATAAGAGGAGACAATGGTT
GTCAACAGAGTAGAAAGTGAAAGAAACAAAATTATCATGAGGGTCCATGGTGATACAAGGGACATCTTCC
CATTCTAAACAACACCCTGAAAACTTTGCCCCCTCCATATAACATGAATTTTACAATAGCGAAAAAGAAA
GAACAATCAAGGGTCCCCAAACTCACCCTGAAGTTCTCAGCTCTAGAGATATCGTCGAGGCCGCGCTAGC
GTTTAAACTGTCGACCTTAATTAAGAGATCTGCTCGAGGCGCGTCAGCTGACTAGAGGATCCCCGGGTAC
CGAGCTCGAATTCGGGGCCGCGGAGGCTGGATCGGTCCCGGTGTCTTCTATGGAGGTCAAAACAGCGTGG
ATGGCGTCTCCAGGCGATCTGACGGTTCACTAAACGAGCTCTGCTTATATAGGCCTCCCACCGTACACGC
CTACCTCGACCCGGGTACCGAGCTCGACTTTCACTTTTCTCTATCACTGATAGGGAGTGGTAAACTCGAC
TTTCACTTTTCTCTATCACTGATAGGGAGTGGTAAACTCGACTTTCACTTTTCTCTATCACTGATAGGGA
GTGGTAAACTCGACTTTCACTTTTCTCTATCACTGATAGGGAGTGGTAAACTCGACTTTCACTTTTCTCT
ATCACTGATAGGGAGTGGTAAACTCGACCTATATAAGCAGAGCTCGTTTAGTGAACCGTCAGATCGCCTG
GAGACGCCATCCACGCTGTTTTGACCTCCATAGAAGACACCGGGACCGATCCAGCCTCCGCGGCCCCGAA
TTCCTGCAGCGGCCGCTCTAGAACTAGTGGATCCCCGCGGATGGTGAGCAAGGGCGAGGAGCTGTTCACC
GGGGTGGTGCCCATCCTGGTCGAGCTGGACGGCGACGTAAACGGCCACAAGTTCAGCGTGTCCGGCGAGG
GCGAGGGCGATGCCACCTACGGCAAGCTGACCCTGAAGTTCATCTGCACCACCGGCAAGCTGCCCGTGCC
CTGGCCCACCCTCGTGACCACCCTGACCTACGGCGTGCAGTGCTTCAGCCGCTACCCCGACCACATGAAG
CAGCACGACTTCTTCAAGTCCGCCATGCCCGAAGGCTACGTCCAGGAGCGCACCATCTTCTTCAAGGACG
ACGGCAACTACAAGACCCGCGCCGAGGTGAAGTTCGAGGGCGACACCCTGGTGAACCGCATCGAGCTGAA
GGGCATCGACTTCAAGGAGGACGGCAACATCCTGGGGCACAAGCTGGAGTACAACTACAACAGCCACAAC
GTCTATATCATGGCCGACAAGCAGAAGAACGGCATCAAGGTGAACTTCAAGATCCGCCACAACATCGAGG
ACGGCAGCGTGCAGCTCGCCGACCACTACCAGCAGAACACCCCCATCGGCGACGGCCCCGTGCTGCTGCC
CGACAACCACTACCTGAGCACCCAGTCCGCCCTGAGCAAAGACCCCAACGAGAAGCGCGATCACATGGTC
CTGCTGGAGTTCGTGACCGCCGCCGGGATCACTCTCGGCATGGACGAGCTGTACAAGTAACATGAATTAA
GAATTCGATATCAAGCTTGTCGACCTAGTTCTAGAGGATCCAGACATGATAAGATACATTGATGAGTTTG
GACAAACCACAACTAGAATGCAGTGAAAAAAATGCTTTATTTGTGAAATTTGTGATGCTATTGCTTTATT
TGTAACCATTATAAGCTGCAATAAACAAGTTAACAACAACAATTGCATTCATTTTATGTTTCAGGTTCAG
GGGGAGGTGTGGGAGGTTTTTTAAAGCAAGTAAAACCTCTACAAATGTGGTATGGCTGATTATGATCCTG
CAAGCCTCGTCGTCCTGGCCGGACCACGCTATCTGTGCAAGGTCCCCGGCCCCGGACGCGCGCTCCATGA
GCAGAGCGCCCGCCGCCGAGGCGAAGACTCGGGCGGCGCCCTGCCCGTCCCACCAGGTCAACAGGCGGTA
ACCGGCCTCTTCATCGGGAATGCGCGCGACCTTCAGCATCGCCGGCATGTCCCCCTGGCGGACGGGAAGT
ATCCAGCTCGACCAAGCTGGCCGCGTCGAGTGAAGACGAAAGGGCCTCGTGATACGCCTATTTTTATAGG
TTAATGTCATGATAATAATGGTTTCTTAGACGTCAGGTGGCACTTTTCGGGGAAATGTGCGCGGAACCCC
TATTTGTTTATTTTTCTAAATACATTCAAATATGTATCCGCTCATGAGACAATAACCCTGATAAATGCTT
CAATAATATTGAAAAAGGAAGAGTATGAGTATTCAACATTTCCGTGTCGCCCTTATTCCCTTTTTTGCGG
CATTTTGCCTTCCTGTTTTTGCTCACCCAGAAACGCTGGTGAAAGTAAAAGATGCTGAAGATCAGTTGGG
TGCACGAGTGGGTTACATCGAACTGGATCTCAACAGCGGTAAGATCCTTGAGAGTTTTCGCCCCGAAGAA
CGTTTTCCAATGATGAGCACTTTTAAAGTTCTGCTATGTGGCGCGGTATTATCCCGTGTTGACGCCGGGC
AAGAGCAACTCGGTCGCCGCATACACTATTCTCAGAATGACTTGGTTGAGTACTCACCAGTCACAGAAAA
GCATCTTACGGATGGCATGACAGTAAGAGAATTATGCAGTGCTGCCATAACCATGAGTGATAACACTGCG
GCCAACTTACTTCTGACAACGATCGGAGGACCGAAGGAGCTAACCGCTTTTTTGCACAACATGGGGGATC
ATGTAACTCGCCTTGATCGTTGGGAACCGGAGCTGAATGAAGCCATACCAAACGACGAGCGTGACACCAC
GATGCCTGTAGCAATGGCAACAACGTTGCGCAAACTATTAACTGGCGAACTACTTACTCTAGCTTCCCGG
CAACAATTAATAGACTGGATGGAGGCGGATAAAGTTGCAGGACCACTTCTGCGCTCGGCCCTTCCGGCTG
GCTGGTTTATTGCTGATAAATCTGGAGCCGGTGAGCGTGGGTCTCGCGGTATCATTGCAGCACTGGGGCC
AGATGGTAAGCCCTCCCGTATCGTAGTTATCTACACGACGGGGAGTCAGGCAACTATGGATGAACGAAAT
AGACAGATCGCTGAGATAGGTGCCTCACTGATTAAGCATTGGTAACTGTCAGACCAAGTTTACTCATATA
TACTTTAGATTGATTTAAAACTTCATTTTTAATTTAAAAGGATCTAGGTGAAGATCCTTTTTGATAATCT
CATGACCAAAATCCCTTAACGTGAGTTTTCGTTCCACTGAGCGTCAGACCCCGTAGAAAAGATCAAAGGA
TCTTCTTGAGATCCTTTTTTTCTGCGCGTAATCTGCTGCTTGCAAACAAAAAAACCACCGCTACCAGCGG
TGGTTTGTTTGCCGGATCAAGAGCTACCAACTCTTTTTCCGAAGGTAACTGGCTTCAGCAGAGCGCAGAT
ACCAAATACTGTTCTTCTAGTGTAGCCGTAGTTAGGCCACCACTTCAAGAACTCTGTAGCACCGCCTACA
TACCTCGCTCTGCTAATCCTGTTACCAGTGGCTGCTGCCAGTGGCGATAAGTCGTGTCTTACCGGGTTGG
ACTCAAGACGATAGTTACCGGATAAGGCGCAGCGGTCGGGCTGAACGGGGGGTTCGTGCACACAGCCCAG
CTTGGAGCGAACGACCTACACCGAACTGAGATACCTACAGCGTGAGCTATGAGAAAGCGCCACGCTTCCC
GAAGGGAGAAAGGCGGACAGGTATCCGGTAAGCGGCAGGGTCGGAACAGGAGAGCGCACGAGGGAGCTTC
CAGGGGGAAACGCCTGGTATCTTTATAGTCCTGTCGGGTTTCGCCACCTCTGACTTGAGCGTCGATTTTT
GTGATGCTCGTCAGGGGGGCGGAGCCTATGGAAAAACGCCAGCAACGCGGCCTTTTTACGGTTCCTGGCC
TTTTGCTGGCCTTTTGCTCACATGTTCTTTCCTGCGTTATCCCCTGATTCTGTGGATAACCGTATTACCG
CCTTTGAGTGAGCTGATACCGCTCGCCGCAGCCGAACGACCGAGCGCAGCGAGTCAGTGAGCGAGGAAGC
GGAAG
