>Addgene plasmid #203044 | Salsa-BC203-P3A11 | depositor partial sequence | sequence record 393917 | BC203
CATGAATTAA
